Addgene plasmid #139898: pBEL1994
Purpose: Expression plasmid for LetB PLL2 deletion (without TM region)
Depositing lab: Gira Bhabha & Damian Ekiert. Depositing organization: NYU Grossman School of Medicine. Publication: LetB Structure Reveals a Tunnel for Lipid Transport across the Bacterial Envelope. Isom GL, Coudray N, MacRae MR, McManus CT, Ekiert DC, Bhabha G. Cell. 2020 Apr 30;181(3):653-664.e19. doi: 10.1016/j.cell.2020.03.030. PubMed 32359438.
Backbone
  Vector backbone: pET21a
  Vector type: Bacterial Expression
Growth in bacteria
  Bacterial resistance: Ampicillin, 100 μg/mL
  Growth temperature: 37°C
  Growth strain: DH5alpha
  Copy number: High Copy
Gene/Insert
  Gene/Insert name: LetB
  Species: E. coli
  Mutation: LetB(43-877; delta229-239, D228G, L240G)-6xHis
  Cloning method: Gibson Cloning
Terms and licenses: Academic/Nonprofit Terms; Industry Terms: Not Available to Industry
Depositor comments: Please visit https://www.biorxiv.org/content/10.1101/748145v1 for bioRxiv preprint.
How to cite: pBEL1994 was a gift from Gira Bhabha & Damian Ekiert (Addgene plasmid # 139898 ; http://n2t.net/addgene:139898 ; RRID:Addgene_139898)
