[The description below was written by a language model from this plasmid's Addgene catalogue record and pLannotate feature annotations shown in this document.]
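Description:
pBEL1994 is a bacterial expression plasmid built on the pET21a backbone for producing a soluble, engineered form of the E. coli protein LetB (annotated in the feature table under its older name, yebT). It is propagated in E. coli through a ColE1/pMB1-type origin accompanied by the bom region and the rop gene, and selected with ampicillin via the bla β-lactamase cassette. An f1 phage origin is also present. The annotation additionally picks up a loxP site, a short multiple-cloning-site fragment and remnants of the pBR322 tetracycline resistance gene; the record assigns no functional role to these.

The insert sits downstream of a T7 promoter followed directly by a lac operator, and transcription ends at a T7 terminator that spans the sequence numbering origin. The plasmid carries its own lacI gene and promoter, so expression is repressed until IPTG is added, and it requires a host that supplies T7 RNA polymerase. The coding region covers LetB residues 43–877, which omits the N-terminal transmembrane segment. It further lacks residues 229–239, with the flanking D228G and L240G substitutions, which together constitute the "PLL2" deletion named in the record. A C-terminal 6xHis tag allows affinity purification, although the automated annotation does not mark it separately; it does flag a short downstream fragment as a T7 gene 10-derived solubility tag, which the catalogue entry does not mention. LetB is a component of a transport pathway that contributes to membrane integrity and is thought to span the periplasm. The associated publication describes the LetB structure as a tunnel for lipid transport across the bacterial envelope, so this plasmid appears intended for producing the loop-deletion mutant for structural or biochemical study.
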