Features (pLannotate 1.2.2; 19 found; start..end, strand, type, name):
     64..492     +  rep_origin     f1 ori (sequence partly withheld): f1 bacteriophage origin of replication; arrow indicates direction of (+) strand synthesis
    594..627     +  protein_bind   loxP: Cre-mediated recombination occurs in the 8-bp core sequence (GCATACAT). Cre recombinase
    657..675     +  misc_feature   MCS (fragment): pBluescript multiple cloning site
    706..810     +  promoter       AmpR promoter: bla
    811..1671    +  CDS            AmpR: β-lactamase; bla; confers resistance to ampicillin, carbenicillin, and related antibiotics
   1842..2430    +  rep_origin     ori: high-copy-number ColE1/pMB1/pBR322/pUC origin of replication
   2616..2755    -  misc_feature   bom: basis of mobility region from pBR322
   2857..3048    -  CDS            rop: Rop protein, which maintains plasmids at low copy number; rop
   3065..3445    +  CDS            YPB1_ECOLX: Protein predicted: Swiss-Prot protein existence level 4. From Escherichia coli.
   3517..3808    -  CDS            TcR (fragment): tetracycline efflux protein; tet; confers resistance to tetracycline
   3823..3844    -  protein_bind   CAP binding site: CAP binding activates transcription in the presence of cAMP. E. coli catabolite activator protein
   3857..4939    -  CDS            lacI: lac repressor; lacI; The lac repressor binds to the lac operator to inhibit transcription in E. coli. This inhibition can be relieved by adding lactose or isopropyl-β-D-thiogalactopyranoside (IPTG).
   4940..5017    -  promoter       lacI promoter: lacI
   5025..5304    -  CDS            TcR (fragment): tetracycline efflux protein; tet; confers resistance to tetracycline
   5326..5344    +  promoter       T7 promoter: promoter for bacteriophage T7 RNA polymerase
   5345..5369    +  protein_bind   lac operator: The lac repressor binds to the lac operator to inhibit transcription in E. coli. This inhibition can be relieved by adding lactose or isopropyl-β-D-thiogalactopyranoside (IPTG). lac repressor encoded by lacI
   5426..7897    +  CDS            yebT (fragment): YEBT_ECOLI - Experimental evidence at protein level: Swiss-Prot protein existence level 1. Component of a transport pathway that contributes to membrane integrity (PubMed:27795327). May directly span the intermembrane space, facilitating the transport of substrates across the periplasm (Probable). From Escherichia coli (strain K12).
   7947..7996    +  CDS            SET1 (fragment): solubility-enhancement tag derived from T7 phage gene 10B
   8004..27      +  terminator     T7 terminator (across the origin): transcription terminator for bacteriophage T7 RNA polymerase
>Addgene plasmid #139898 | pBEL1994 | addgene full sequence | sequence record 341986 | Addgene NGS Result
TCTAAACGGGTCTTGAGGGGTTTTTTGCTGAAAGGAGGAACTATATCCGGATTGGCGAATGGG
[124 nt withheld, positions 64-187]
C
[91 nt withheld, positions 189-279]
A
[49 nt withheld, positions 281-329]
CCTTTGACGTTGGAGTCCACGTTCTTT
[37 nt withheld, positions 357-393]
ACCCTATCTCGGTCTATTCTTTTGATTTATAAGGGATTTTGCCGATTTCGGCCTATTGGTTAAAAAATGA
GCTGATTTAACAAAAATTTAACGCGAATTTTAACAAAATATTAACGCTTACAATTTAGGTGGCACTTTTC
GGGGAACGACGACCTGCAGCCAAGCTAGCTTGGCTGGACGTAAACTCCTCTTCAGACCTAATAACTTCGT
ATAGCATACATTATACGAAGTTATATTAAGGGTTATTGAATATGATCGGAATTGGGCTGCAGGAATTCGA
TAGCTTGGCTGCAGGTCGACCTCGAGGATGTGCGCGGAACCCCTATTTGTTTATTTTTCTAAATACATTC
AAATATGTATCCGCTCATGAGACAATAACCCTGATAAATGCTTCAATAATATTGAAAAAGGAAGAGTATG
AGTATTCAACATTTCCGTGTCGCCCTTATTCCCTTTTTTGCGGCATTTTGCCTTCCTGTTTTTGCTCACC
CAGAAACGCTGGTGAAAGTAAAAGATGCTGAAGATCAGTTGGGTGCACGAGTGGGTTACATCGAACTGGA
TCTCAACAGCGGTAAGATCCTTGAGAGTTTTCGCCCCGAAGAACGTTTTCCAATGATGAGCACTTTTAAA
GTTCTGCTATGTGGCGCGGTATTATCCCGTATTGACGCCGGGCAAGAGCAACTCGGTCGCCGCATACACT
ATTCTCAGAATGACTTGGTTGAGTACTCACCAGTCACAGAAAAGCATCTTACGGATGGCATGACAGTAAG
AGAATTATGCAGTGCTGCCATAACCATGAGTGATAACACTGCGGCCAACTTACTTCTGACAACGATCGGA
GGACCGAAGGAGCTAACCGCTTTTTTGCACAACATGGGGGATCATGTAACTCGCCTTGATCGTTGGGAAC
CGGAGCTGAATGAAGCCATACCAAACGACGAGCGTGACACCACGATGCCTGCAGCAATGGCAACAACGTT
GCGCAAACTATTAACTGGCGAACTACTTACTCTAGCTTCCCGGCAACAATTAATAGACTGGATGGAGGCG
GATAAAGTTGCAGGACCACTTCTGCGCTCGGCCCTTCCGGCTGGCTGGTTTATTGCTGATAAATCTGGAG
CCGGTGAGCGTGGCTCTCGCGGTATCATTGCAGCACTGGGGCCAGATGGTAAGCCCTCCCGTATCGTAGT
TATCTACACGACGGGGAGTCAGGCAACTATGGATGAACGAAATAGACAGATCGCTGAGATAGGTGCCTCA
CTGATTAAGCATTGGTAACTGTCAGACCAAGTTTACTCATATATACTTTAGATTGATTTAAAACTTCATT
TTTAATTTAAAAGGATCTAGGTGAAGATCCTTTTTGATAATCTCATGACCAAAATCCCTTAACGTGAGTT
TTCGTTCCACTGAGCGTCAGACCCCGTAGAAAAGATCAAAGGATCTTCTTGAGATCCTTTTTTTCTGCGC
GTAATCTGCTGCTTGCAAACAAAAAAACCACCGCTACCAGCGGTGGTTTGTTTGCCGGATCAAGAGCTAC
CAACTCTTTTTCCGAAGGTAACTGGCTTCAGCAGAGCGCAGATACCAAATACTGTCCTTCTAGTGTAGCC
GTAGTTAGGCCACCACTTCAAGAACTCTGTAGCACCGCCTACATACCTCGCTCTGCTAATCCTGTTACCA
GTGGCTGCTGCCAGTGGCGATAAGTCGTGTCTTACCGGGTTGGACTCAAGACGATAGTTACCGGATAAGG
CGCAGCGGTCGGGCTGAACGGGGGGTTCGTGCACACAGCCCAGCTTGGAGCGAACGACCTACACCGAACT
GAGATACCTACAGCGTGAGCTATGAGAAAGCGCCACGCTTCCCGAAGGGAGAAAGGCGGACAGGTATCCG
GTAAGCGGCAGGGTCGGAACAGGAGAGCGCACGAGGGAGCTTCCAGGGGGAAACGCCTGGTATCTTTATA
GTCCTGTCGGGTTTCGCCACCTCTGACTTGAGCGTCGATTTTTGTGATGCTCGTCAGGGGGGCGGAGCCT
ATGGAAAAACGCCAGCAACGCGGCCTTTTTACGGTTCCTGGCCTTTTGCTGGCCTTTTGCTCACATGTTC
TTTCCTGCGTTATCCCCTGATTCTGTGGATAACCGTATTACCGCCTTTGAGTGAGCTGATACCGCTCGCC
GCAGCCGAACGACCGAGCGCAGCGAGTCAGTGAGCGAGGAAGCGGAAGAGCGCCTGATGCGGTATTTTCT
CCTTACGCATCTGTGCGGTATTTCACACCGCAATGGTGCACTCTCAGTACAATCTGCTCTGATGCCGCAT
AGTTAAGCCAGTATACACTCCGCTATCGCTACGTGACTGGGTCATGGCTGCGCCCCGACACCCGCCAACA
CCCGCTGACGCGCCCTGACGGGCTTGTCTGCTCCCGGCATCCGCTTACAGACAAGCTGTGACCGTCTCCG
GGAGCTGCATGTGTCAGAGGTTTTCACCGTCATCACCGAAACGCGCGAGGCAGCTGCGGTAAAGCTCATC
AGCGTGGTCGTGAAGCGATTCACAGATGTCTGCCTGTTCATCCGCGTCCAGCTCGTTGAGTTTCTCCAGA
AGCGTTAATGTCTGGCTTCTGATAAAGCGGGCCATGTTAAGGGCGGTTTTTTCCTGTTTGGTCACTGATG
CCTCCGTGTAAGGGGGATTTCTGTTCATGGGGGTAATGATACCGATGAAACGAGAGAGGATGCTCACGAT
ACGGGTTACTGATGATGAACATGCCCGGTTACTGGAACGTTGTGAGGGTAAACAACTGGCGGTATGGATG
CGGCGGGACCAGAGAAAAATCACTCAGGGTCAATGCCAGCGCTTCGTTAATACAGATGTAGGTGTTCCAC
AGGGTAGCCAGCAGCATCCTGCGATGCAGATCCGGAACATAATGGTGCAGGGCGCTGACTTCCGCGTTTC
CAGACTTTACGAAACACGGAAACCGAAGACCATTCATGTTGTTGCTCAGGTCGCAGACGTTTTGCAGCAG
CAGTCGCTTCACGTTCGCTCGCGTATCGGTGATTCATTCTGCTAACCAGTAAGGCAACCCCGCCAGCCTA
GCCGGGTCCTCAACGACAGGAGCACGATCATGCGCACCCGTGGGGCCGCCATGCCGGCGATAATGGCCTG
CTTCTCGCCGAAACGTTTGGTGGCGGGACCAGTGACGAAGGCTTGAGCGAGGGCGTGCAAGATTCCGAAT
ACCGCAAGCGACAGGCCGATCATCGTCGCGCTCCAGCGAAAGCGGTCCTCGCCGAAAATGACCCAGAGCG
CTGCCGGCACCTGTCCTACGAGTTGCATGATAAAGAAGACAGTCATAAGTGCGGCGACGATAGTCATGCC
CCGCGCCCACCGGAAGGAGCTGACTGGGTTGAAGGCTCTCAAGGGCATCGGTCGAGATCCCGGTGCCTAA
TGAGTGAGCTAACTTACATTAATTGCGTTGCGCTCACTGCCCGCTTTCCAGTCGGGAAACCTGTCGTGCC
AGCTGCATTAATGAATCGGCCAACGCGCGGGGAGAGGCGGTTTGCGTATTGGGCGCCAGGGTGGTTTTTC
TTTTCACCAGTGAGACGGGCAACAGCTGATTGCCCTTCACCGCCTGGCCCTGAGAGAGTTGCAGCAAGCG
GTCCACGCTGGTTTGCCCCAGCAGGCGAAAATCCTGTTTGATGGTGGTTAACGGCGGGATATAACATGAG
CTGTCTTCGGTATCGTCGTATCCCACTACCGAGATATCCGCACCAACGCGCAGCCCGGACTCGGTAATGG
CGCGCATTGCGCCCAGCGCCATCTGATCGTTGGCAACCAGCATCGCAGTGGGAACGATGCCCTCATTCAG
CATTTGCATGGTTTGTTGAAAACCGGACATGGCACTCCAGTCGCCTTCCCGTTCCGCTATCGGCTGAATT
TGATTGCGAGTGAGATATTTATGCCAGCCAGCCAGACGCAGACGCGCCGAGACAGAACTTAATGGGCCCG
CTAACAGCGCGATTTGCTGGTGACCCAATGCGACCAGATGCTCCACGCCCAGTCGCGTACCGTCTTCATG
GGAGAAAATAATACTGTTGATGGGTGTCTGGTCAGAGACATCAAGAAATAACGCCGGAACATTAGTGCAG
GCAGCTTCCACAGCAATGGCATCCTGGTCATCCAGCGGATAGTTAATGATCAGCCCACTGACGCGTTGCG
CGAGAAGATTGTGCACCGCCGCTTTACAGGCTTCGACGCCGCTTCGTTCTACCATCGACACCACCACGCT
GGCACCCAGTTGATCGGCGCGAGATTTAATCGCCGCGACAATTTGCGACGGCGCGTGCAGGGCCAGACTG
GAGGTGGCAACGCCAATCAGCAACGACTGTTTGCCCGCCAGTTGTTGTGCCACGCGGTTGGGAATGTAAT
TCAGCTCCGCCATCGCCGCTTCCACTTTTTCCCGCGTTTTCGCAGAAACGTGGCTGGCCTGGTTCACCAC
GCGGGAAACGGTCTGATAAGAGACACCGGCATACTCTGCGACATCGTATAACGTTACTGGTTTCACATTC
ACCACCCTGAATTGACTCTCTTCCGGGCGCTATCATGCCATACCGCGAAAGGTTTTGCGCCATTCGATGG
TGTCCGGGATCTCGACGCTCTCCCTTATGCGACTCCTGCATTAGGAAGCAGCCCAGTAGTAGGTTGAGGC
CGTTGAGCACCGCCGCCGCAAGGAATGGTGCATGCAAGGAGATGGCGCCCAACAGTCCCCCGGCCACGGG
GCCTGCCACCATACCCACGCCGAAACAAGCGCTCATGAGCCCGAAGTGGCGAGCCCGATCTTCCCCATCG
GTGATGTCGGCGATATAGGCGCCAGCAACCGCACCTGTGGCGCCGGTGATGCCGGCCACGATGCGTCCGG
CGTAGAGGATCGAGATCTCGATCCCGCGAAATTAATACGACTCACTATAGGGGAATTGTGAGCGGATAAC
AATTCCCCTCTAGAAATAATTTTGTTTAACTTTGGCCCAGGCGGCCAGGAGGGTCTCACATGCAGGACCG
GGGTAATACCGTCACCATCGACTTTATGTCGGCGGATGGTATTGTTCCAGGCCGTACGCCTGTTCGTTAT
CAGGGCGTTGAAGTCGGAACAGTGCAGGACATCAGCCTCAGCGACGATCTTCGTAAGATTGAAGTCAAGG
TCAGCATCAAGTCCGATATGAAAGATGCGCTGCGCGAAGAGACTCAGTTCTGGCTGGTGACGCCAAAAGC
ATCGTTGGCAGGTGTCTCCGGGCTGGACGCCCTCGTCGGTGGGAACTATATCGGCATGATGCCCGGGAAA
GGTAAAGAGCAGGATCACTTTGTCGCACTCGATACCCAACCGAAATATCGGCTGGACAATGGCGATCTGA
TGATCCACCTGCAAGCCCCCGATCTCGGTTCGCTGAACAGCGGTTCATTGGTCTATTTCCGCAAGATCCC
GGTGGGAAAAGTCTACGACTATGCCATCAATCCCAACAAGCAAGGCGTGGTGATTGATGTCCTGATCGAG
CGGCGTTTTACCGATCTGGTGAAAAAAGGTAGCCGTTTCTGGAACGTTTCCGGCGTTGGTGGGGAAAGCT
TGGCGGCACTGGTTAACGGTGCGATTGCCTTCGATTCACCAGAAGAGTCGAAACCTGCCGAGGCGGAAGA
TACCTTTGGTCTGTATGAAGATCTGGCCCACAGCCAGCGTGGCGTAATAATAAAACTGGAACTGCCGAGT
GGGGCCGGATTAACCGCCGACTCGACGCCGTTAATGTATCAGGGGCTGGAAGTCGGACAGCTGACTAAAC
TGGATTTAAATCCTGGTGGTAAAGTCACAGGGGAAATGACCGTTGATCCCAGCGTCGTTACCCTGCTTCG
TGAAAATACCCGCATCGAATTACGCAACCCGAAATTATCCCTTAGCGATGCTAATCTCAGCGCCCTGCTG
ACCGGCAAAACCTTCGAGCTGGTGCCCGGCGATGGCGAGCCACGCAAAGAATTCGTTGTTGTGCCAGGCG
AAAAAGCACTGCTGCATGAACCTGATGTTCTGACGCTGACCCTGACCGCGCCGGAAAGTTACGGTATTGA
TGCGGGTCAGCCGCTCATTCTTCACGGCGTGCAGGTAGGCCAGGTTATCGATCGTAAACTCACCAGCAAA
GGCGTCACCTTTACCGTCGCCATCGAGCCTCAGCATCGCGAACTGGTAAAAGGCGATAGCAAATTTGTCG
TCAACAGCCGTGTCGATGTGAAGGTGGGGCTGGATGGCGTTGAGTTTCTCGGTGCCAGCGCCTCAGAATG
GATCAATGGCGGGATCCGTATTCTGCCGGGCGATAAAGGTGAGATGAAAGCCAGCTATCCACTGTATGCC
AATTTGGAAAAAGCGCTGGAGAACAGCCTTAGCGATTTACCCACCACAACCGTGAGTTTGAGTGCAGAGA
CGCTGCCGGATGTGCAGGCAGGATCGGTAGTGCTGTACCGTAAATTTGAAGTTGGTGAAGTGATTACCGT
GCGTCCGCGAGCTAACGCGTTTGACATCGATCTGCATATTAAGCCGGAGTATCGCAACCTTCTGACCAGC
AATAGCGTGTTCTGGGCAGAAGGCGGGGCGAAAGTTCAGCTGAATGGTAGTGGTCTGACCGTACAGGCAT
CCCCGCTCTCCAGAGCTCTAAAGGGAGCCATTAGCTTCGACAACCTCAGCGGTGCCAGCGCCAGTCAGCG
TAAAGGCGATAAGCGTATTCTGTATGCTTCCGAAACAGCGGCCCGTGCGGTTGGCGGGCAGATTACGCTT
CACGCTTTCGATGCCGGAAAACTGGCGGTCGGGATGCCAATTCGCTATCTCGGTATTGACATCGGGCAAA
TCCAGACGCTGGATCTGATTACCGCACGCAATGAAGTACAGGCAAAGGCGGTACTTTACCCGGAATATGT
CCAGACCTTTGCTCGCGGTGGTACGCGCTTCTCAGTGGTCACACCGCAAATTTCGGCAGCTGGCGTTGAG
CATCTTGATACTATCCTCCAGCCGTATATCAACGTCGAACCAGGCCGGGGCAATCCTCGCCGCGACTTTG
AATTACAAGAGGCCACCATTACTGATTCGCGGTACCTGGATGGCTTAAGCATTATTGTTGAAGCGCCGGA
AGCCGGTTCGTTAGGCATCGGTACGCCTGTGCTGTTCCGTGGTCTGGAAGTCGGTACGGTTACAGGAATG
ACGCTGGGGACATTGTCAGATCGCGTGATGATTGCGATGCGCATCAGTAAACGCTATCAACACCTGGTGC
GTAACAATTCCGTCTTCTGGTTGGCATCGGGTTACAGTCTGGACTTTGGTCTGACGGGCGGCGTAGTGAA
AACCGGCACCTTTAACCAGTTTATCCGTGGCGGCATCGCCTTCGCCACGCCTCCGGGTACGCCACTGGCA
CCGAAAGCCCAGGAAGGCAAACACTTCCTGTTGCAGGAAAGTGAACCGAAAGAGTGGCGTGAATGGGGAA
CTGCGCTTCCCAAAGGCGAGACCCATCACCACCATCACCATTAAGGCCAGGCCGGCCGATCCGGCTGCTA
ACAAAGCCCGAAAGGAAGCTGAGTTGGCTGCTGCCACCGCTGAGCAATAACTAGCATAACCCCTTGGGGC
C
